>Addgene plasmid #158286 | pLKO_HSV.AU1.C_NGFR | addgene full sequence | sequence record 329246 | Addgene NGS Result
TCGACGGTATCGATCACGAGACTAGTATCGAGCGGCCGCCCCCTTCACCGAGGGCCTATTTCCCATGATT
CCTTCATATTTGCATATACGATACAAGGCTGTTAGAGAGATAATTGGAATTAATTTGACTGTAAACACAA
AGATATTAGTACAAAATACGTGACGTAGAAAGTAATAATTTCTTGGGTAGTTTGCAGTTTTAAAATTATG
TTTTAAAATGGACTATCATATGCTTACCGTAACTTGAAAGTATTTCGATTTCTTGGCTTTATATATCTTG
TGGAAAGGACGAAACACCGGGTCTTCGAGAAGACCTGTTTTAGAGCTAGAAATAGCAAGTTAAAATAAGG
CTAGTCCGTTATCAACTTGAAAAAGTGGCACCGAGTCGGTGCTTTTTTTAATTCTCGACCTCGAGACAAA
TGGCAGTATTCATCCACAATTTTAAAAGAAAAGGGGGGATTGGGGGGTACAGTGCAGGGGAAAGAATAGT
AGACATAATAGCAACAGACATACAAACTAAAGAATTACAAAAACAAATTACAAAAATTCAAAATTTTCGG
GTTTATTACAGGGACAGCAGAGATCCACTTTGGCCGCGGCTCGAGGCGATAAGCTTTGCAAAGATGGATA
AAGTTTTAAACAGAGAGGAATCTTTGCAGCTAATGGACCTTCTAGGTCTTGAAAGGAGTGGGAATTGGCT
CCGGTGCCCGTCAGTGGGCAGAGCGCACATCGCCCACAGTCCCCGAGAAGTTGGGGGGAGGGGTCGGCAA
TTGAACCGGTGCCTAGAGAAGGTGGCGCGGGGTAAACTGGGAAAGTGATGTCGTGTACTGGCTCCGCCTT
TTTCCCGAGGGTGGGGGAGAACCGTATATAAGTGCAGTAGTCGCCGTGAACGTTCTTTTTCGCAACGGGT
TTGCCGCCAGAACACAGGTAAGTGCCGTGTGTGGTTCCCGCGGGCCTGGCCTCTTTACGGGTTATGGCCC
TTGCGTGCCTTGAATTACTTCCACCTGGCTGCAGTACGTGATTCTTGATCCCGAGCTTCGGGTTGGAAGT
GGGTGGGAGAGTTCGAGGCCTTGCGCTTAAGGAGCCCCTTCGCCTCGTGCTTGAGTTGAGGCCTGGCCTG
GGCGCTGGGGCCGCCGCGTGCGAATCTGGTGGCACCTTCGCGCCTGTCTCGCTGCTTTCGATAAGTCTCT
AGCCATTTAAAATTTTTGATGACCTGCTGCGACGCTTTTTTTCTGGCAAGATAGTCTTGTAAATGCGGGC
CAAGATCTGCACACTGGTATTTCGGTTTTTGGGGCCGCGGGCGGCGACGGGGCCCGTGCGTCCCAGCGCA
CATGTTCGGCGAGGCGGGGCCTGCGAGCGCGGCCACCGAGAATCGGACGGGGGTAGTCTCAAGCTGGCCG
GCCTGCTCTGGTGCCTGGCCTCGCGCCGCCGTGTATCGCCCCGCCCTGGGCGGCAAGGCTGGCCCGGTCG
GCACCAGTTGCGTGAGCGGAAAGATGGCCGCTTCCCGGCCCTGCTGCAGGGAGCTCAAAATGGAGGACGC
GGCGCTCGGGAGAGCGGGCGGGTGAGTCACCCACACAAAGGAAAAGGGCCTTTCCGTCCTCAGCCGTCGC
TTCATGTGACTCCACGGAGTACCGGGCGCCGTCCAGGCACCTCGATTAGTTCTCGAGCTTTTGGAGTACG
TCGTCTTTAGGTTGGGGGGAGGGGTTTTATGCGATGGAGTTTCCCCACACTGAGTGGGTGGAGACTGAAG
TTAGGCCAGCTTGGCACTTGATGTAATTCTCCTTGGAATTTGCCCTTTTTGAGTTTGGATCTTGGTTCAT
TCTCAAGCCTCAGACAGTGGTTCAAAGTTTTTTTCTTCCATTTCAGGTGTCGTGAGGAATTCTGCAGTCG
ATCGACGGTACCGCGGGCCCGGGATCCACGGTCGCCACCATGGGGGCAGGTGCCACCGGCCGCGCCATGG
ACGGGCCGCGCCTGCTGCTGTTGCTGCTTCTGGGGGTGTCCCTTGGAGGTGCCAAGGAGGCATGCCAGCC
CGAGCTGGCCCCCGAGGACCCCGAGGACGGAGGAGGCGGGGGAGGGGACACCTATCGGTACATTGGAGGA
GGCGGGGGAGGGGAGGACCAGGTGGACCCCAGGCTGATCGACGGCAAGCCCACAGGCCTGTACACACACA
GCGGTGAGTGCTGCAAAGCCTGCAACCTGGGCGAGGGTGTGGCCCAGCCTTGTGGAGCCAACCAGACCGT
GTGTGAGCCCTGCCTGGACAGCGTGACGTTCTCCGACGTGGTGAGCGCGACCGAGCCGTGCAAGCCGTGC
ACCGAGTGCGTGGGGCTCCAGAGCATGTCGGCGCCGTGCGTGGAGGCCGACGACGCCGTGTGCCGCTGCG
CCTACGGCTACTACCAGGATGAGACGACTGGGCGCTGCGAGGCGTGCCGCGTGTGCGAGGCGGGCTCGGG
CCTCGTGTTCTCCTGCCAGGACAAGCAGAACACCGTGTGCGAGGAGTGCCCCGACGGCACGTATTCCGAC
GAGGCCAACCACGTGGACCCGTGCCTGCCCTGCACCGTGTGCGAGGACACCGAGCGCCAGCTCCGCGAGT
GCACACGCTGGGCCGACGCCGAGTGCGAGGAGATCCCTGGCCGTTGGATTACACGGTCCACACCCCCAGA
GGGCTCGGACAGCACAGCCCCCAGCACCCAGGAGCCTGAGGCACCTCCAGAACAAGACCTCATAGCCAGC
ACGGTGGCAGGTGTGGTGACCACAGTGATGGGCAGCTCCCAGCCCGTGGTGACCCGAGGCACCACCGACA
ACCTCATCCCTGTCTATTGCTCCATCCTGGCTGCTGTGGTTGTGGGCCTTGTGGCCTACATAGCCTTCAA
GAGGTGGAACAGGGGTATCCTCTAGAGCGGCCGCGTCGACAATCAACCTCTGGATTACAAAATTTGTGAA
AGATTGACTGGTATTCTTAACTATGTTGCTCCTTTTACGCTATGTGGATACGCTGCTTTAATGCCTTTGT
ATCATGCTATTGCTTCCCGTATGGCTTTCATTTTCTCCTCCTTGTATAAATCCTGGTTGCTGTCTCTTTA
TGAGGAGTTGTGGCCCGTTGTCAGGCAACGTGGCGTGGTGTGCACTGTGTTTGCTGACGCAACCCCCACT
GGTTGGGGCATTGCCACCACCTGTCAGCTCCTTTCCGGGACTTTCGCTTTCCCCCTCCCTATTGCCACGG
CGGAACTCATCGCCGCCTGCCTTGCCCGCTGCTGGACAGGGGCTCGGCTGTTGGGCACTGACAATTCCGT
GGTGTTGTCGGGGAAGCTGACGTCCTTTCCATGGCTGCTCGCCTGTGTTGCCACCTGGATTCTGCGCGGG
ACGTCCTTCTGCTACGTCCCTTCGGCCCTCAATCCAGCGGACCTTCCTTCCCGCGGCCTGCTGCCGGCTC
TGCGGCCTCTTCCGCATCTTCGCCTTCGCCCTCAGACGAGTCGGATCTCCCTTTGGGCCGCCTCCCCGCC
TGGGTACCTTTAAGACCAATGACTTACAAGGCAGCTGTAGATCTTAGCCACTTTTTAAAAGAAAAGGGGG
GACTGGAAGGGCTAATTCACTCCCAACGAAGATAAGATCTGCTTTTTGCTTGTACTGGGTCTCTCTGGTT
AGACCAGATCTGAGCCTGGGAGCTCTCTGGCTAACTAGGGAACCCACTGCTTAAGCCTCAATAAAGCTTG
CCTTGAGTGCTTCAAGTAGTGTGTGCCCGTCTGTTGTGTGACTCTGGTAACTAGAGATCCCTCAGACCCT
TTTAGTCAGTGTGGAAAATCTCTAGCAGTAGTAGTTCATGTCATCTTATTATTCAGTATTTATAACTTGC
AAAGAAATGAATATCAGAGAGTGAGAGGAACTTGTTTATTGCAGCTTATAATGGTTACAAATAAAGCAAT
AGCATCACAAATTTCACAAATAAAGCATTTTTTTCACTGCATTCTAGTTGTGGTTTGTCCAAACTCATCA
ATGTATCTTATCATGTCTGGCTCTAGCTATCCCGCCCCTAACTCCGCCCATCCCGCCCCTAACTCCGCCC
AGTTCCGCCCATTCTCCGCCCCATGGCTGACTAATTTTTTTTATTTATGCAGAGGCCGAGGCCGCCTCGG
CCTCTGAGCTATTCCAGAAGTAGTGAGGAGGCTTTTTTGGAGGCCTAGGGACGTACCCAATTCGCCCTAT
AGTGAGTCGTATTACGCGCGCTCACTGGCCGTCGTTTTACAACGTCGTGACTGGGAAAACCCTGGCGTTA
CCCAACTTAATCGCCTTGCAGCACATCCCCCTTTCGCCAGCTGGCGTAATAGCGAAGAGGCCCGCACCGA
TCGCCCTTCCCAACAGTTGCGCAGCCTGAATGGCGAATGGG
[124 nt withheld, positions 4382-4505]
C
[91 nt withheld, positions 4507-4597]
A
[49 nt withheld, positions 4599-4647]
CCTTTGACGTTGGAGTCCACGTTCTTT
[37 nt withheld, positions 4675-4711]
ACCCTATCTCGGTCTATTCTTTTGATTTATAAGGGATTTTGCCGATTTCGGCCTATTGGTTAAAAAATGA
GCTGATTTAACAAAAATTTAACGCGAATTTTAACAAAATATTAACGCTTACAATTTAGGTGGCACTTTTC
GGGGAAATGTGCGCGGAACCCCTATTTGTTTATTTTTCTAAATACATTCAAATATGTATCCGCTCATGAG
ACAATAACCCTGATAAATGCTTCAATAATATTGAAAAAGGAAGAGTATGAGTATTCAACATTTCCGTGTC
GCCCTTATTCCCTTTTTTGCGGCATTTTGCCTTCCTGTTTTTGCTCACCCAGAAACGCTGGTGAAAGTAA
AAGATGCTGAAGATCAGTTGGGTGCACGAGTGGGTTACATCGAACTGGATCTCAACAGCGGTAAGATCCT
TGAGAGTTTTCGCCCCGAAGAACGTTTTCCAATGATGAGCACTTTTAAAGTTCTGCTATGTGGCGCGGTA
TTATCCCGTATTGACGCCGGGCAAGAGCAACTCGGTCGCCGCATACACTATTCTCAGAATGACTTGGTTG
AGTACTCACCAGTCACAGAAAAGCATCTTACGGATGGCATGACAGTAAGAGAATTATGCAGTGCTGCCAT
AACCATGAGTGATAACACTGCGGCCAACTTACTTCTGACAACGATCGGAGGACCGAAGGAGCTAACCGCT
TTTTTGCACAACATGGGGGATCATGTAACTCGCCTTGATCGTTGGGAACCGGAGCTGAATGAAGCCATAC
CAAACGACGAGCGTGACACCACGATGCCTGTAGCAATGGCAACAACGTTGCGCAAACTATTAACTGGCGA
ACTACTTACTCTAGCTTCCCGGCAACAATTAATAGACTGGATGGAGGCGGATAAAGTTGCAGGACCACTT
CTGCGCTCGGCCCTTCCGGCTGGCTGGTTTATTGCTGATAAATCTGGAGCCGGTGAGCGTGGGTCTCGCG
GTATCATTGCAGCACTGGGGCCAGATGGTAAGCCCTCCCGTATCGTAGTTATCTACACGACGGGGAGTCA
GGCAACTATGGATGAACGAAATAGACAGATCGCTGAGATAGGTGCCTCACTGATTAAGCATTGGTAACTG
TCAGACCAAGTTTACTCATATATACTTTAGATTGATTTAAAACTTCATTTTTAATTTAAAAGGATCTAGG
TGAAGATCCTTTTTGATAATCTCATGACCAAAATCCCTTAACGTGAGTTTTCGTTCCACTGAGCGTCAGA
CCCCGTAGAAAAGATCAAAGGATCTTCTTGAGATCCTTTTTTTCTGCGCGTAATCTGCTGCTTGCAAACA
AAAAAACCACCGCTACCAGCGGTGGTTTGTTTGCCGGATCAAGAGCTACCAACTCTTTTTCCGAAGGTAA
CTGGCTTCAGCAGAGCGCAGATACCAAATACTGTTCTTCTAGTGTAGCCGTAGTTAGGCCACCACTTCAA
GAACTCTGTAGCACCGCCTACATACCTCGCTCTGCTAATCCTGTTACCAGTGGCTGCTGCCAGTGGCGAT
AAGTCGTGTCTTACCGGGTTGGACTCAAGACGATAGTTACCGGATAAGGCGCAGCGGTCGGGCTGAACGG
GGGGTTCGTGCACACAGCCCAGCTTGGAGCGAACGACCTACACCGAACTGAGATACCTACAGCGTGAGCT
ATGAGAAAGCGCCACGCTTCCCGAAGGGAGAAAGGCGGACAGGTATCCGGTAAGCGGCAGGGTCGGAACA
GGAGAGCGCACGAGGGAGCTTCCAGGGGGAAACGCCTGGTATCTTTATAGTCCTGTCGGGTTTCGCCACC
TCTGACTTGAGCGTCGATTTTTGTGATGCTCGTCAGGGGGGCGGAGCCTATGGAAAAACGCCAGCAACGC
GGCCTTTTTACGGTTCCTGGCCTTTTGCTGGCCTTTTGCTCACATGTTCTTTCCTGCGTTATCCCCTGAT
TCTGTGGATAACCGTATTACCGCCTTTGAGTGAGCTGATACCGCTCGCCGCAGCCGAACGACCGAGCGCA
GCGAGTCAGTGAGCGAGGAAGCGGAAGAGCGCCCAATACGCAAACCGCCTCTCCCCGCGCGTTGGCCGAT
TCATTAATGCAGCTGGCACGACAGGTTTCCCGACTGGAAAGCGGGCAGTGAGCGCAACGCAATTAATGTG
AGTTAGCTCACTCATTAGGCACCCCAGGCTTTACACTTTATGCTTCCGGCTCGTATGTTGTGTGGAATTG
TGAGCGGATAACAATTTCACACAGGAAACAGCTATGACCATGATTACGCCAAGCGCGCAATTAACCCTCA
CTAAAGGGAACAAAAGCTGGAGCTGCAAGCTTAATGTAGTCTTATGCAATACTCTTGTAGTCTTGCAACA
TGGTAACGATGAGTTAGCAACATGCCTTACAAGGAGAGAAAAAGCACCGTGCATGGCGATTGGTGGAAGT
AAGGTGGTACGATCGTGCCTTATTAGGAAGGCAACAGACGGGTCTGACATGGATTGGACGAACCACTGAA
TTGCCGCATTGCAGAGATATTGTATTTAAGTGCCTAGCTCGATACATAAACGGGTCTCTCTGGTTAGACC
AGATCTGAGCCTGGGAGCTCTCTGGCTAACTAGGGAACCCACTGCTTAAGCCTCAATAAAGCTTGCCTTG
AGTGCTTCAAGTAGTGTGTGCCCGTCTGTTGTGTGACTCTGGTAACTAGAGATCCCTCAGACCCTTTTAG
TCAGTGTGGAAAATCTCTAGCAGTGGCGCCCGAACAGGGACTTGAAAGCGAAAGGGAAACCAGAGGAGCT
CTCTCGACGCAGGACTCGGCTTGCTGAAGCGCGCACGGCAAGAGGCGAGGGGCGGCGACTGGTGAGTACG
CCAAAAATTTTGACTAGCGGAGGCTAGAAGGAGAGAGATGGGTGCGAGAGCGTCAGTATTAAGCGGGGGA
GAATTAGATCGCGATGGGAAAAAATTCGGTTAAGGCCAGGGGGAAAGAAAAAATATAAATTAAAACATAT
AGTATGGGCAAGCAGGGAGCTAGAACGATTCGCAGTTAATCCTGGCCTGTTAGAAACATCAGAAGGCTGT
AGACAAATACTGGGACAGCTACAACCATCCCTTCAGACAGGATCAGAAGAACTTAGATCATTATATAATA
CAGTAGCAACCCTCTATTGTGTGCATCAAAGGATAGAGATAAAAGACACCAAGGAAGCTTTAGACAAGAT
AGAGGAAGAGCAAAACAAAAGTAAGACCACCGCACAGCAAGCGGCCGCTGATCTTCAGACCTGGAGGAGG
AGATATGAGGGACAATTGGAGAAGTGAATTATATAAATATAAAGTAGTAAAAATTGAACCATTAGGAGTA
GCACCCACCAAGGCAAAGAGAAGAGTGGTGCAGAGAGAAAAAAGAGCAGTGGGAATAGGAGCTTTGTTCC
TTGGGTTCTTGGGAGCAGCAGGAAGCACTATGGGCGCAGCGTCAATGACGCTGACGGTACAGGCCAGACA
ATTATTGTCTGGTATAGTGCAGCAGCAGAACAATTTGCTGAGGGCTATTGAGGCGCAACAGCATCTGTTG
CAACTCACAGTCTGGGGCATCAAGCAGCTCCAGGCAAGAATCCTGGCTGTGGAAAGATACCTAAAGGATC
AACAGCTCCTGGGGATTTGGGGTTGCTCTGGAAAACTCATTTGCACCACTGCTGTGCCTTGGAATGCTAG
TTGGAGTAATAAATCTCTGGAACAGATTTGGAATCACACGACCTGGATGGAGTGGGACAGAGAAATTAAC
AATTACACAAGCTTAATACACTCCTTAATTGAAGAATCGCAAAACCAGCAAGAAAAGAATGAACAAGAAT
TATTGGAATTAGATAAATGGGCAAGTTTGTGGAATTGGTTTAACATAACAAATTGGCTGTGGTATATAAA
ATTATTCATAATGATAGTAGGAGGCTTGGTAGGTTTAAGAATAGTTTTTGCTGTACTTTCTATAGTGAAT
AGAGTTAGGCAGGGATATTCACCATTATCGTTTCAGACCCACCTCCCAACCCCGAGGGGACCCGACAGGC
CCGAAGGAATAGAAGAAGAAGGTGGAGAGAGAGACAGAGACAGATCCATTCGATTAGTGAACGGATC
Features (pLannotate 1.2.2; 29 found; start..end, strand, type, name):
     50..290     +  promoter       U6 promoter: RNA polymerase III promoter for human U6 snRNA
    317..392     +  misc_RNA       gRNA scaffold: guide RNA scaffold for the Streptococcus pyogenes CRISPR/Cas9 system
    440..557     +  misc_feature   cPPT/CTS: central polypurine tract and central termination sequence of HIV-1
    624..690     +  CDS            small t antigen (fragment): SV40 (simian virus 40) small t antigen
    697..1875    +  promoter       EF-1α promoter: strong constitutive promoter for human elongation factor EF-1α
   1892..1917    +  misc_feature   MCS (fragment): multiple cloning site
   1930..2880    +  CDS            NGFR (fragment): TNR16_HUMAN - Also known as TNFRSF16. Experimental evidence at protein level: Swiss-Prot protein existence level 1. Low affinity receptor which can bind to NGF, BDNF, NTF3, and NTF4. Forms a heterodimeric receptor with SORCS2 that binds the precursor forms of NGF, BDNF and NTF3 with high affinity, and has much lower affinity for mature NGF and BDNF (PubMed:24908487). Plays an important role in differentiation and survival of specific neuronal populations during development (By similarity). Can mediate cell survival as well as cell death of neural cells. Plays a role in the inactivation of RHOA
   2911..3499    +  misc_feature   WPRE: woodchuck hepatitis virus posttranscriptional regulatory element
   3504..3641    +  CDS            nef (fragment): NEF_HV1LA - Experimental evidence at protein level: Swiss-Prot protein existence level 1. Extracellular Nef protein targets CD4(+) T-lymphocytes for apoptosis by interacting with CXCR4 surface receptors. From Human immunodeficiency virus type 1 group M subtype B (isolate Lai) (HIV-1).
   3627..3807    +  LTR            5' LTR (truncated): truncated 5' long terminal repeat (LTR) from HIV-1
   3879..4000    +  polyA_signal   SV40 poly(A) signal: SV40 polyadenylation signal
   4040..4175    +  rep_origin     SV40 ori: SV40 origin of replication
   4196..4214    -  promoter       T7 promoter: promoter for bacteriophage T7 RNA polymerase
   4222..4377    +  CDS            lacZα (fragment): LacZα fragment of β-galactosidase; lacZ fragment
   4382..4810    +  rep_origin     f1 ori (sequence partly withheld): f1 bacteriophage origin of replication; arrow indicates direction of (+) strand synthesis
   4863..4967    +  promoter       AmpR promoter: bla
   4968..5828    +  CDS            AmpR: β-lactamase; bla; confers resistance to ampicillin, carbenicillin, and related antibiotics
   5999..6587    +  rep_origin     ori: high-copy-number ColE1/pMB1/pBR322/pUC origin of replication
   6770..6862    +  CDS            lacI (fragment): lac repressor; lacI; The lac repressor binds to the lac operator to inhibit transcription in E. coli. This inhibition can be relieved by adding lactose or isopropyl-β-D-thiogalactopyranoside (IPTG).
   6875..6896    +  protein_bind   CAP binding site: CAP binding activates transcription in the presence of cAMP. E. coli catabolite activator protein
   6911..6941    +  promoter       lac promoter: promoter for the E. coli lac operon
   6949..6965    +  protein_bind   lac operator: The lac repressor binds to the lac operator to inhibit transcription in E. coli. This inhibition can be relieved by adding lactose or isopropyl-β-D-thiogalactopyranoside (IPTG). lac repressor encoded by lacI
   7010..7028    +  promoter       T3 promoter: promoter for bacteriophage T3 RNA polymerase
   7056..7282    +  promoter       RSV promoter: Rous sarcoma virus enhancer/promoter
   7283..7463    +  LTR            5' LTR (truncated): truncated 5' long terminal repeat (LTR) from HIV-1
   7510..7635    +  misc_feature   HIV-1 Ψ: packaging signal of human immunodeficiency virus type 1
   7619..7982    +  CDS            HIV-1 gag (fragment): gag protein from human immunodeficiency virus 1; gag
   8128..8361    +  misc_feature   RRE: The Rev response element (RRE) of HIV-1 allows for Rev-dependent mRNA export from the nucleus to the cytoplasm.
   8738..8838    +  CDS            Rev (fragment): human immunodeficiency virus 1 (HIV-1) Rev protein; rev; enhances nuclear export of unspliced and incompletely spliced viral mRNAs
