[The description below was written by a language model from this plasmid's Addgene catalogue record and pLannotate feature annotations shown in this document.]
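Description:
pLKO_HSV.AU1.C_NGFR is a lentiviral CRISPR vector on the pLKO backbone that pairs an sgRNA expression cassette with a protein barcode ("Pro-Code") for tracking transduced cells. The sequenced record is about 8.8 kb. In bacteria it is maintained through a high-copy ColE1/pUC-type origin and selected with ampicillin via the bla gene. An f1 origin and remnants of lac and T7/T3 promoter elements are carried over from the parental cloning vector. The viral portion has a third-generation layout: an RSV promoter drives a truncated HIV-1 5' LTR, followed by the Ψ packaging signal with a partial gag sequence, the RRE for Rev-dependent export, and the cPPT/CTS. The WPRE lies downstream of the payload. A second truncated LTR is followed by an SV40 polyadenylation signal and SV40 origin.

Two expression units sit between the LTRs. A human U6 Pol III promoter sits upstream of the S. pyogenes Cas9 guide RNA scaffold, and a guide sequence of choice is cloned between them. No Cas9 gene is annotated, so the nuclease presumably has to be supplied separately. Downstream, the EF-1α promoter drives human NGFR (CD271) lacking its signaling domain, which serves as an inert cell-surface carrier. Its N terminus is fused to the epitope combination HSV, AU1 and C, although the feature table does not annotate these tags individually.

Because each Pro-Code vector carries a distinct epitope combination, a given guide can be linked to a barcode detectable with antibodies. This allows pooled CRISPR perturbations to be read out alongside phenotypic markers at single-cell resolution by cytometry.
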