Addgene plasmid #158286: pLKO_HSV.AU1.C_NGFR
Purpose: Protein Barcode (Pro-Code) for vector/cell tracking. Contains U6 trRNA cassette for sgRNA cloning. Enables phenotypic CRISPR screens at a single cell resolution (using cytometry).
Depositing lab: Brian Brown. Depositing organization: Icahn School of Medicine at Mount Sinai. Publication: Protein Barcodes Enable High-Dimensional Single-Cell CRISPR Screens. Wroblewska A, Dhainaut M, Ben-Zvi B, Rose SA, Park ES, Amir ED, Bektesevic A, Baccarini A, Merad M, Rahman AH, Brown BD. Cell. 2018 Nov 1;175(4):1141-1155.e16. doi: 10.1016/j.cell.2018.09.022. Epub 2018 Oct 18. PubMed 30343902.
Backbone
  Vector backbone: pLKO
  Backbone size w/o insert (bp): 9000
  Vector type: Lentiviral, CRISPR
Growth in bacteria
  Bacterial resistance: Ampicillin, 100 μg/mL
  Growth temperature: 37°C
  Growth strain: NEB Stable
  Copy number: High Copy
Gene/Insert
  Gene/Insert name: Pro-Code Tagged human dNGFR
  Species: H. sapiens (human)
  Insert size (bp): 1000
  Mutation: Truncation of the signaling domain
  Entrez Gene: NGFR (a.k.a. CD271, Gp80-LNGFR, TNFRSF16, p75(NTR), p75NTR)
  Promoter: EF1a
  Tag / fusion protein: HSV.AU1.C (N terminal on insert)
  Cloning method: Restriction Enzyme; 5′ cloning site Unknown (unknown if destroyed)
  Sequencing primers: 5′ cctttttgagtttggatcttggttcat
Terms and licenses: Academic/Nonprofit Terms; Industry Terms: Not Available to Industry
How to cite: pLKO_HSV.AU1.C_NGFR was a gift from Brian Brown (Addgene plasmid # 158286 ; http://n2t.net/addgene:158286 ; RRID:Addgene_158286)
