>Addgene plasmid #158286 | pLKO_HSV.AU1.C_NGFR | depositor partial sequence | sequence record 305441 | Tagged NGFR
ATGGGGGCAGGTGCCACCGGCCGCGCCATGGACGGGCCGCGCCTGCTGCTGTTGCTGCTTCTGGGGGTGT
CCCTTGGAGGTGCCAAGGAGGCATGCCAGCCCGAGCTGGCCCCCGAGGACCCCGAGGACGGAGGAGGCGG
GGGAGGGGACACCTATCGGTACATTGGAGGAGGCGGGGGAGGGGAGGACCAGGTGGACCCCAGGCTGATC
GACGGCAAGCCCACAGGCCTGTACACACACAGCGGTGAGTGCTGCAAAGCCTGCAACCTGGGCGAGGGTG
TGGCCCAGCCTTGTGGAGCCAACCAGACCGTGTGTGAGCCCTGCCTGGACAGCGTGACGTTCTCCGACGT
GGTGAGCGCGACCGAGCCGTGCAAGCCGTGCACCGAGTGCGTGGGGCTCCAGAGCATGTCGGCGCCGTGC
GTGGAGGCCGACGACGCCGTGTGCCGCTGCGCCTACGGCTACTACCAGGATGAGACGACTGGGCGCTGCG
AGGCGTGCCGCGTGTGCGAGGCGGGCTCGGGCCTCGTGTTCTCCTGCCAGGACAAGCAGAACACCGTGTG
CGAGGAGTGCCCCGACGGCACGTATTCCGACGAGGCCAACCACGTGGACCCGTGCCTGCCCTGCACCGTG
TGCGAGGACACCGAGCGCCAGCTCCGCGAGTGCACACGCTGGGCCGACGCCGAGTGCGAGGAGATCCCTG
GCCGTTGGATTACACGGTCCACACCCCCAGAGGGCTCGGACAGCACAGCCCCCAGCACCCAGGAGCCTGA
GGCACCTCCAGAACAAGACCTCATAGCCAGCACGGTGGCAGGTGTGGTGACCACAGTGATGGGCAGCTCC
CAGCCCGTGGTGACCCGAGGCACCACCGACAACCTCATCCCTGTCTATTGCTCCATCCTGGCTGCTGTGG
TTGTGGGCCTTGTGGCCTACATAGCCTTCAAGAGGTGGAACAGGGGTATCCTCTAG
